Addgene plasmid #83796: pBS34
Purpose: Useful for tagging yeast proteins with C-terminal mCherry tag; G418 selection
Depositing lab: Eric Muller. Depositing organization: University of Washington. Publication: Fluorescence resonance energy transfer using color variants of green fluorescent protein. Hailey DW, Davis TN, Muller EG. Methods Enzymol. 2002;351:34-49. PubMed 12073355.
Backbone
  Vector backbone: pFA6-GFPkan
  Modifications to backbone: GFP replaced with mCherry
  Vector type: Yeast Expression
  Selectable markers: Neomycin (select with G418)
Growth in bacteria
  Bacterial resistance: Ampicillin, 100 μg/mL
  Growth temperature: 37°C
  Growth strain: DH5alpha
  Copy number: Unknown
Gene/Insert
  Gene/Insert name: mCherry
  Cloning method: Unknown
  Sequencing primers: 5′ SP6
Terms and licenses: Academic/Nonprofit Terms; Industry Terms: Not Available to Industry
Depositor comments: For more information, see http://yeastrc.org/yeastrc/pages/plasmids_protocols.html
How to cite: pBS34 was a gift from Eric Muller (Addgene plasmid # 83796 ; http://n2t.net/addgene:83796 ; RRID:Addgene_83796)
