[The description below was written by a language model from this plasmid's Addgene catalogue record and pLannotate feature annotations shown in this document.]
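Description:
pBS34 is a yeast tagging-module plasmid derived from the pFA6-GFPkan backbone, in which the GFP coding sequence has been replaced with mCherry, a monomeric red fluorescent derivative of DsRed (annotated here as a mammalian codon-optimized version). It is catalogued as a yeast expression vector, but the feature table shows no yeast origin of replication or centromere. This is consistent with the pFA6 family's usual role as a template or source of an integrating cassette rather than as an episomal plasmid. In E. coli it is propagated through a high-copy ColE1/pUC-type origin and selected with ampicillin via the β-lactamase gene and its native promoter. Short lacI, rop and bom fragments are backbone remnants with no evident function.

The functional module consists of the mCherry open reading frame, which has no annotated yeast promoter upstream, followed by the S. cerevisiae ADH1 transcription terminator and then the kanMX marker, which confers G418 resistance in yeast. In this arrangement, the cassette is intended to be joined in frame to the 3′ end of a chromosomal gene, so that the resulting fusion protein carries a C-terminal mCherry tag, is expressed from the gene's own promoter and is terminated by the ADH1 sequence, while integrants are recovered on G418. SP6 and T7 phage promoters flank the module, and the SP6 site serves as the listed sequencing primer site. The stated purpose is C-terminal mCherry tagging of yeast proteins. The associated publication concerns fluorescence resonance energy transfer with fluorescent protein colour variants, which suggests use in live-cell localization and protein proximity studies, although the record does not detail specific applications.
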