Features (pLannotate 1.2.2; 11 found; start..end, strand, type, name):
     63..773     +  CDS            mCherry: monomeric derivative of DsRed fluorescent protein (Shaner et al., 2004) mammalian codon-optimized
    794..981     +  terminator     ADH1 terminator: S. cerevisiae ADH1; transcription terminator for the S. cerevisiae alcohol dehydrogenase 1 (ADH1) gene
   1056..2412    +  gene           kanMX: yeast selectable marker conferring kanamycin resistance (Wach et al., 1994)
   2517..2535    -  promoter       T7 promoter: promoter for bacteriophage T7 RNA polymerase
   2557..2610    -  CDS            lacI (fragment): lac repressor; lacI; The lac repressor binds to the lac operator to inhibit transcription in E. coli. This inhibition can be relieved by adding lactose or isopropyl-β-D-thiogalactopyranoside (IPTG).
   2793..3381    -  rep_origin     ori: high-copy-number ColE1/pMB1/pBR322/pUC origin of replication
   3552..4412    -  CDS            AmpR: β-lactamase; bla; confers resistance to ampicillin, carbenicillin, and related antibiotics
   4413..4517    -  promoter       AmpR promoter: bla
   4612..4647    +  CDS            rop (fragment): Rop protein, which maintains plasmids at low copy number; rop
   4749..4800    +  misc_feature   bom (fragment): basis of mobility region from pBR322
   4863..2       +  promoter       SP6 promoter (across the origin): promoter for bacteriophage SP6 RNA polymerase
>Addgene plasmid #83796 | pBS34 | depositor full sequence | sequence record 160048 | pBS34 sequence 4879 bps
GAACGCGGCCGCCAGCTGAAGCTTCGTACGCTGCAGGTCGACGGATCCCCGGGTTAATTAACATGGTGAG
CAAGGGCGAGGAGGATAACATGGCCATCATCAAGGAGTTCATGCGCTTCAAGGTGCACATGGAGGGCTCC
GTGAACGGCCACGAGTTCGAGATCGAGGGCGAGGGCGAGGGCCGCCCCTACGAGGGCACCCAGACCGCCA
AGCTGAAGGTGACCAAGGGTGGCCCCCTGCCCTTCGCCTGGGACATCCTGTCCCCTCAGTTCATGTACGG
CTCCAAGGCCTACGTGAAGCACCCCGCCGACATCCCCGACTACTTGAAGCTGTCCTTCCCCGAGGGCTTC
AAGTGGGAGCGCGTGATGAACTTCGAGGACGGCGGCGTGGTGACCGTGACCCAGGACTCCTCCCTGCAGG
ACGGCGAGTTCATCTACAAGGTGAAGCTGCGCGGCACCAACTTCCCCTCCGACGGCCCCGTAATGCAGAA
GAAGACCATGGGCTGGGAGGCCTCCTCCGAGCGGATGTACCCCGAGGACGGCGCCCTGAAGGGCGAGATC
AAGCAGAGGCTGAAGCTGAAGGACGGCGGCCACTACGACGCTGAGGTCAAGACCACCTACAAGGCCAAGA
AGCCCGTGCAGCTGCCCGGCGCCTACAACGTCAACATCAAGTTGGACATCACCTCCCACAACGAGGACTA
CACCATCGTGGAACAGTACGAACGCGCCGAGGGCCGCCACTCCACCGGCGGCATGGACGAGCTGTACAAG
TAGGGCGCGCCACTTCTAAATAAGCGAATTTCTTATGATTTATGATTTTTATTATTAAATAAGTTATAAA
AAAAATAAGTGTATACAAATTTTAAAGTGACTCTTAGGTTTTAAAACGAAAATTCTTATTCTTGAGTAAC
TCTTTCCTGTAGGTCAGGTTGCTTTCTCAGGTATAGTATGAGGTCGCTCTTATTGACCACACCTCTACCG
GCAGATCCGCTAGGGATAACAGGGTAATATAGATCTGTTTAGCTTGCCTCGTCCCCGCCGGGTCACCCGG
CCAGCGACATGGAGGCCCAGAATACCCTCCTTGACAGTCTTGACGTGCGCAGCTCAGGGGCATGATGTGA
CTGTCGCCCGTACATTTAGCCCATACATCCCCATGTATAATCATTTGCATCCATACATTTTGATGGCCGC
ACGGCGCGAAGCAAAAATTACGGCTCCTCGCTGCAGACCTGCGAGCAGGGAAACGCTCCCCTCACAGACG
CGTTGAATTGTCCCCACGCCGCGCCCCTGTAGAGAAATATAAAAGGTTAGGATTTGCCACTGAGGTTCTT
CTTTCATATACTTCCTTTTAAAATCTTGCTAGGATACAGTTCTCACATCACATCCGAACATAAACAACCA
TGGGTAAGGAAAAGACTCACGTTTCGAGGCCGCGATTAAATTCCAACATGGATGCTGATTTATATGGGTA
TAAATGGGCTCGCGATAATGTCGGGCAATCAGGTGCGACAATCTATCGATTGTATGGGAAGCCCGATGCG
CCAGAGTTGTTTCTGAAACATGGCAAAGGTAGCGTTGCCAATGATGTTACAGATGAGATGGTCAGACTAA
ACTGGCTGACGGAATTTATGCCTCTTCCGACCATCAAGCATTTTATCCGTACTCCTGATGATGCATGGTT
ACTCACCACTGCGATCCCCGGCAAAACAGCATTCCAGGTATTAGAAGAATATCCTGATTCAGGTGAAAAT
ATTGTTGATGCGCTGGCAGTGTTCCTGCGCCGGTTGCATTCGATTCCTGTTTGTAATTGTCCTTTTAACA
GCGATCGCGTATTTCGTCTCGCTCAGGCGCAATCACGAATGAATAACGGTTTGGTTGATGCGAGTGATTT
TGATGACGAGCGTAATGGCTGGCCTGTTGAACAAGTCTGGAAAGAAATGCATAAGCTTTTGCCATTCTCA
CCGGATTCAGTCGTCACTCATGGTGATTTCTCACTTGATAACCTTATTTTTGACGAGGGGAAATTAATAG
GTTGTATTGATGTTGGACGAGTCGGAATCGCAGACCGATACCAGGATCTTGCCATCCTATGGAACTGCCT
CGGTGAGTTTTCTCCTTCATTACAGAAACGGCTTTTTCAAAAATATGGTATTGATAATCCTGATATGAAT
AAATTGCAGTTTCATTTGATGCTCGATGAGTTTTTCTAATCAGTACTGACAATAAAAAGATTCTTGTTTT
CAAGAACTTGTCATTTGTATAGTTTTTTTATATTGTAGTTGTTCTATTTTAATCAAATGTTAGCGTGATT
TATATTTTTTTTCGCCTCGACATCATCTGCCCAGATGCGAAGTTAAGTGCGCAGAAAGTAATATCATGCG
TCAATCGTATGTGAATGCTGGTCGCTATACTGCTGTCGATTCGATACTAACGCCGCCATCCAGTTTAAAC
GAGCTCGAATTCATCGATGATATCAGATCCACTAGTGGCCTATGCGGCCGCGGATCTGCCGGTCTCCCTA
TAGTGAGTCGTATTAATTTCGATAAGCCAGGTTAACCTGCATTAATGAATCGGCCAACGCGCGGGGAGAG
GCGGTTTGCGTATTGGGCGCTCTTCCGCTTCCTCGCTCACTGACTCGCTGCGCTCGGTCGTTCGGCTGCG
GCGAGCGGTATCAGCTCACTCAAAGGCGGTAATACGGTTATCCACAGAATCAGGGGATAACGCAGGAAAG
AACATGTGAGCAAAAGGCCAGCAAAAGGCCAGGAACCGTAAAAAGGCCGCGTTGCTGGCGTTTTTCCATA
GGCTCCGCCCCCCTGACGAGCATCACAAAAATCGACGCTCAAGTCAGAGGTGGCGAAACCCGACAGGACT
ATAAAGATACCAGGCGTTTCCCCCTGGAAGCTCCCTCGTGCGCTCTCCTGTTCCGACCCTGCCGCTTACC
GGATACCTGTCCGCCTTTCTCCCTTCGGGAAGCGTGGCGCTTTCTCAATGCTCACGCTGTAGGTATCTCA
GTTCGGTGTAGGTCGTTCGCTCCAAGCTGGGCTGTGTGCACGAACCCCCCGTTCAGCCCGACCGCTGCGC
CTTATCCGGTAACTATCGTCTTGAGTCCAACCCGGTAAGACACGACTTATCGCCACTGGCAGCAGCCACT
GGTAACAGGATTAGCAGAGCGAGGTATGTAGGCGGTGCTACAGAGTTCTTGAAGTGGTGGCCTAACTACG
GCTACACTAGAAGGACAGTATTTGGTATCTGCGCTCTGCTGAAGCCAGTTACCTTCGGAAAAAGAGTTGG
TAGCTCTTGATCCGGCAAACAAACCACCGCTGGTAGCGGTGGTTTTTTTGTTTGCAAGCAGCAGATTACG
CGCAGAAAAAAAGGATCTCAAGAAGATCCTTTGATCTTTTCTACGGGGTCTGACGCTCAGTGGAACGAAA
ACTCACGTTAAGGGATTTTGGTCATGAGATTATCAAAAAGGATCTTCACCTAGATCCTTTTAAATTAAAA
ATGAAGTTTTAAATCAATCTAAAGTATATATGAGTAAACTTGGTCTGACAGTTACCAATGCTTAATCAGT
GAGGCACCTATCTCAGCGATCTGTCTATTTCGTTCATCCATAGTTGCCTGACTCCCCGTCGTGTAGATAA
CTACGATACGGGAGGGCTTACCATCTGGCCCCAGTGCTGCAATGATACCGCGAGACCCACGCTCACCGGC
TCCAGATTTATCAGCAATAAACCAGCCAGCCGGAAGGGCCGAGCGCAGAAGTGGTCCTGCAACTTTATCC
GCCTCCATCCAGTCTATTAATTGTTGCCGGGAAGCTAGAGTAAGTAGTTCGCCAGTTAATAGTTTGCGCA
ACGTTGTTGCCATTGCTACAGGCATCGTGGTGTCACGCTCGTCGTTTGGTATGGCTTCATTCAGCTCCGG
TTCCCAACGATCAAGGCGAGTTACATGATCCCCCATGTTGTGCAAAAAAGCGGTTAGCTCCTTCGGTCCT
CCGATCGTTGTCAGAAGTAAGTTGGCCGCAGTGTTATCACTCATGGTTATGGCAGCACTGCATAATTCTC
TTACTGTCATGCCATCCGTAAGATGCTTTTCTGTGACTGGTGAGTACTCAACCAAGTCATTCTGAGAATA
GTGTATGCGGCGACCGAGTTGCTCTTGCCCGGCGTCAATACGGGATAATACCGCGCCACATAGCAGAACT
TTAAAAGTGCTCATCATTGGAAAACGTTCTTCGGGGCGAAAACTCTCAAGGATCTTACCGCTGTTGAGAT
CCAGTTCGATGTAACCCACTCGTGCACCCAACTGATCTTCAGCATCTTTTACTTTCACCAGCGTTTCTGG
GTGAGCAAAAACAGGAAGGCAAAATGCCGCAAAAAAGGGAATAAGGGCGACACGGAAATGTTGAATACTC
ATACTCTTCCTTTTTCAATATTATTGAAGCATTTATCAGGGTTATTGTCTCATGAGCGGATACATATTTG
AATGTATTTAGAAAAATAAACAAATAGGGGTTCCGCGCACATTTCCCCGAAAAGTGCCACCTGACGTCTA
AGAAACCATTATTATCATGACATTAACCTATAAAAATAGGCGTATCACGAGGCCCTTTCGTCTCGCGCGT
TTCGGTGATGACGGTGAAAACCTCTGACACATGCAGCTCCCGGAGACGGTCACAGCTTGTCTGTAAGCGG
ATGCCGGGAGCAGACAAGCCCGTCAGGGCGCGTCAGCGGGTGTTGGCGGGTGTCGGGGCTGGCTTAACTA
TGCGGCATCAGAGCAGATTGTACTGAGAGTGCACCATATGGACATATTGTCGTTAGAACGCGGCTACAAT
TAATACATAACCTTATGTATCATACACATACGATTTAGGTGACACTATA
