>Addgene plasmid #83796 | pBS34 | addgene partial sequence | sequence record 161051 | Tef-promoter-F 5'-GGATACAGTTCTCACATCAC-3'
AAGACTCACGTTTCGAGGCCGCGATTAAATTCCAACATGGATGCTGATTTATATGGGTATAAATGGGCTC
GCGATAATGTCGGGCAATCAGGTGCGACAATCTATCGATTGTATGGGAAGCCCGATGCGCCAGAGTTGTT
TCTGAAACATGGCAAAGGTAGCGTTGCCAATGATGTTACAGATGAGATGGTCAGACTAAACTGGCTGACG
GAATTTATGCCTCTTCCGACCATCAAGCATTTTATCCGTACTCCTGATGATGCATGGTTACTCACCACTG
CGATCCCCGGCAAAACAGCATTCCAGGTATTAGAAGAATATCCTGATTCAGGTGAAAATATTGTTGATGC
GCTGGCAGTGTTCCTGCGCCGGTTGCATTCGATTCCTGTTTGTAATTGTCCTTTTAACAGCGATCGCGTA
TTTCGTCTCGCTCAGGCGCAATCACGAATGAATAACGGTTTGGTTGATGCGAGTGATTTTGATGACGAGC
GTAATGGCTGGCCTGTTGAACAAGTCTGGAAAGAAATGCATAAGCTTTTGCCATTCTCACCGGATTCAGT
CGTCACTCATGGTGATTTCTCACTTGATAACCTTATTTTTGACGAGGGGAAATTAATAGGTTGTATTGAT
GTTGGACGAGTCGGAATCGCAGACCGATACCAGGATCTTGCCATCCTATGGAACTGCCTCGGTGAGTTTT
CTCCTTCATTACAGAAACGGCTTTTTCAAAAATATGGTATTGATAATCCTGATATGAATAAATTGCAGTT
TCATTTGATGCTCGATGAGTTTTTCTAATCAGTACTGACAATAAAAAGATTCTTGTTTTCAAGAACTTGT
CATTTGTATAGTTTTTTTATATTGTAGTTGTTCTATTTTAATCAAATGTTAGCGTGATTTATATTTTTTT
