>Addgene plasmid #83796 | pBS34 | addgene partial sequence | sequence record 161052 | pRS-marker 5'-cggcatcagagcagattgta-3'
TATAGAACGCGGCCGCCAGCTGAAGCTTCGTACGCTGCAGGTCGACGGATCCCCGGGTTAATTAACATGG
TGAGCAAGGGCGAGGAGGATAACATGGCCATCATCAAGGAGTTCATGCGCTTCAAGGTGCACATGGAGGG
CTCCGTGAACGGCCACGAGTTCGAGATCGAGGGCGAGGGCGAGGGCCGCCCCTACGAGGGCACCCAGACC
GCCAAGCTGAAGGTGACCAAGGGTGGCCCCCTGCCCTTCGCCTGGGACATCCTGTCCCCTCAGTTCATGT
ACGGCTCCAAGGCCTACGTGAAGCACCCCGCCGACATCCCCGACTACTTGAAGCTGTCCTTCCCCGAGGG
CTTCAAGTGGGAGCGCGTGATGAACTTCGAGGACGGCGGCGTGGTGACCGTGACCCAGGACTCCTCCCTG
CAGGACGGCGAGTTCATCTACAAGGTGAAGCTGCGCGGCACCAACTTCCCCTCCGACGGCCCCGTAATGC
AGAAGAAGACCATGGGCTGGGAGGCCTCCTCCGAGCGGATGTACCCCGAGGACGGCGCCCTGAAGGGCGA
GATCAAGCAGAGGCTGAAGCTGAAGGACGGCGGCCACTACGACGCTGAGGTCAAGACCACCTACAAGGCC
AAGAAGCCCGTGCAGCTGCCCGGCGCCTACAACGTCAACAT
